Addgene plasmid #223514: pAND-MCS
Purpose: (Empty Backbone) Plasmid backbone with multiple cloning site for two genes in opposing directions (convergently transcribed)
Depositing lab: Yolanda Schaerli. Depositing organization: Universite de Lausanne (UNIL). Publication: A direct experimental test of Ohno's hypothesis. Mihajlovic L, Iyengar BR, Baier F, Barbier I, Iwaszkiewicz J, Zoete V, Wagner A, Schaerli Y. eLife. 2025 Apr 2;13:RP97216. doi: 10.7554/eLife.97216. PubMed 40172958.
Backbone
  Vector backbone: pEXT20
  Vector type: Bacterial Expression
  Promoter: Ptac and Ptet
Growth in bacteria
  Bacterial resistance: Kanamycin, 50 μg/mL
  Growth temperature: 37°C
  Growth strain: DH5alpha
  Copy number: Low Copy
Terms and licenses: Academic/Nonprofit Terms; Industry Terms: Not Available to Industry
Depositor comments: modified from pAND Addgene #49377
How to cite: pAND-MCS was a gift from Yolanda Schaerli (Addgene plasmid # 223514 ; http://n2t.net/addgene:223514 ; RRID:Addgene_223514)
