[The description below was written by a language model from this plasmid's Addgene catalogue record and pLannotate feature annotations shown in this document.]
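Description:
pAND-MCS is an empty bacterial expression backbone of about 5.2 kb, recorded as built on pEXT20 and modified from the earlier pAND plasmid. It is designed to hold two genes in opposing orientations so that they are transcribed convergently. It replicates in E. coli from a p15A origin, which is compatible with ColE1-type plasmids and fits the catalogue's low-copy listing. Selection is by kanamycin through an aminoglycoside phosphotransferase gene. Short matches to the RSF origin, the pBR322 bom region, lacZα, a tetracycline efflux gene and its promoter are annotated only as fragments. They appear to be backbone remnants or partial similarity hits, not functional parts.

The cloning region has two inducible expression units facing each other. On the forward strand, a tet operator-containing promoter (the Ptet named in the catalogue; the software labels the adjacent stretch as an H1-2O2 fragment, probably because of shared tetO sequence) is followed by a phage T7 gene 10 ribosome binding site. On the reverse strand, a tac promoter with a symmetric lac operator drives a second copy of the same ribosome binding site. A T7Te terminator lies between the two units, where the cloning sites presumably sit, although these sites are not annotated individually.

The plasmid carries its own regulators. lacI, luxR and tetR are encoded in tandem downstream of a lacI promoter fragment. LacI represses Ptac until IPTG is added, and TetR represses Ptet until a tetracycline-type inducer is added, so each inserted gene can be controlled independently. No LuxR-responsive promoter is annotated, so luxR may simply be carried over from the parent plasmid. The associated publication is an experimental test of Ohno's hypothesis on gene duplication, which suggests the plasmid was used to express two gene copies from a single plasmid.
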