Features (pLannotate 1.2.2; 20 found; start..end, strand, type, name):
     16..42      +  misc_feature   bom (fragment): basis of mobility region from pBR322
    141..196     -  rep_origin     RSF ori (fragment): Plasmids containing the RSF 1030 origin of replication can be propagated in E. coli cells that contain additional plasmids with compatible origins.
    284..829     -  rep_origin     p15A ori: Plasmids containing the medium-copy-number p15A origin of replication can be propagated in E. coli cells that contain a second plasmid with the ColE1 origin.
    918..1733    -  CDS            KanR: aminoglycoside phosphotransferase; aph(3')-Ia; confers resistance to kanamycin in bacteria or G418 (Geneticin®) in eukaryotes
   1868..1887    -  CDS            lacZα (fragment): LacZα fragment of β-galactosidase; lacZ fragment
   1907..1925    +  protein_bind   tet operator: tetO; bacterial operator O2 for the tetR and tetA genes tetracycline repressor TetR
   1931..1950    +  promoter       H1-2O2 promoter (fragment): doxycycline-inducible variant of the human H1 RNA promoter (Henriksen et al., 2007)
   1965..1987    +  RBS            RBS: efficient ribosome binding site from bacteriophage T7 gene 10 (Olins and Rangwala, 1989)
   2062..2089    +  terminator     T7Te terminator: phage T7 early transcription terminator
   2212..2234    -  RBS            RBS: efficient ribosome binding site from bacteriophage T7 gene 10 (Olins and Rangwala, 1989)
   2239..2258    -  protein_bind   lac operator (symmetric): The lac repressor binds to the lac operator to inhibit transcription in E. coli. This inhibition can be relieved by adding lactose or isopropyl-β-D-thiogalactopyranoside (IPTG). The symmetric lac operator was optimized for tight binding of lac repressor. lac repressor encoded by lacI
   2264..2292    -  promoter       tac promoter: strong E. coli promoter; hybrid between the trp and lac UV5 promoters
   2299..2318    -  promoter       araBAD promoter (fragment): araBAD; promoter of the L-arabinose operon of E. coli; the araC regulatory gene is transcribed in the opposite direction (Guzman et al., 1995)
   2339..2412    +  promoter       lacI promoter (fragment): lacI
   2413..3492    +  CDS            lacI: LACI_ECOLI - Experimental evidence at protein level: Swiss-Prot protein existence level 1. Repressor of the lactose operon. Binds allolactose as an inducer. From Escherichia coli (strain K12).
   3535..4284    +  CDS            luxR: LUXR_ALIFS - Experimental evidence at protein level: Swiss-Prot protein existence level 1. Transcriptional activator of the bioluminescence operon. Binds to the OHHL autoinducer. From Aliivibrio fischeri (Vibrio fischeri).
   4306..4926    +  CDS            tetR: TETR2_ECOLX - Experimental evidence at protein level: Swiss-Prot protein existence level 1. TetR is the repressor of the tetracycline resistance element; its N-terminal region forms a helix-turn-helix structure and binds DNA. Binding of tetracycline to TetR reduces the repressor affinity for the tetracycline resistance gene (tetA) promoter operator sites. From Escherichia coli.
   5022..5040    -  promoter       tet promoter (fragment): E. coli promoter for tetracycline efflux protein gene
   5050..5170    +  CDS            TcR (fragment): tetracycline efflux protein; tet; confers resistance to tetracycline
   5194..5218    -  rep_origin     RSF ori (fragment): Plasmids containing the RSF 1030 origin of replication can be propagated in E. coli cells that contain additional plasmids with compatible origins.
>Addgene plasmid #223514 | pAND-MCS | addgene full sequence | sequence record 444181 | Addgene NGS Result
CACGAGGCAGACCTCAGCGCTAGCGGAGTGTATACTGGCTTACTATGTTGGCACTGATGAGGGTGTCAGT
GAAGTGCTTCATGTGGCAGGAGAAAAAAGGCTGCACCGGTGCGTCAGCAGAATATGTGATACAGGATATA
TTCCGCTTCCTCGCTCACTGACTCGCTACGCTCGGTCGTTCGACTGCGGCGAGCGGAAATGGCTTACGAA
CGGGGCGGAGATTTCCTGGAAGATGCCAGGAAGATACTTAACAGGGAAGTGAGAGGGCCGCGGCAAAGCC
GTTTTTCCATAGGCTCCGCCCCCCTGACAAGCATCACGAAATCTGACGCTCAAATCAGTGGTGGCGAAAC
CCGACAGGACTATAAAGATACCAGGCGTTTCCCCCTGGCGGCTCCCTCGTGCGCTCTCCTGTTCCTGCCT
TTCGGTTTACCGGTGTCATTCCGCTGTTATGGCCGCGTTTGTCTCATTCCACGCCTGACACTCAGTTCCG
GGTAGGCAGTTCGCTCCAAGCTGGACTGTATGCACGAACCCCCCGTTCAGTCCGACCGCTGCGCCTTATC
CGGTAACTATCGTCTTGAGTCCAACCCGGAAAGACATGCAAAAGCACCACTGGCAGCAGCCACTGGTAAT
TGATTTAGAGGAGTTAGTCTTGAAGTCATGCGCCGGTTAAGGCTAAACTGAAAGGACAAGTTTTGGTGAC
TGCGCTCCTCCAAGCCAGTTACCTCGGTTCAAAGAGTTGGTAGCTCAGAGAACCTTCGAAAAACCGCCCT
GCAAGGCGGTTTTTTCGTTTTCAGAGCAAGAGATTACGCGCAGACCAAAACGATCTCAAGAAGATCATCT
TATTAAGGGGTCTGACGCTCAGTGGAACGAAAAATCAATCTAAAGTATATATGAGTAAACTTGGTCTGAC
AGTTACCTTAGAAAAACTCATCGAGCATCAAATGAAACTGCAATTTATTCATATCAGGATTATCAATACC
ATATTTTTGAAAAAGCCGTTTCTGTAATGAAGGAGAAAACTCACCGAGGCAGTTCCATAGGATGGCAAGA
TCCTGGTATCGGTCTGCGATTCCGACTCGTCCAACATCAATACAACCTATTAATTTCCCCTCGTCAAAAA
TAAGGTTATCAAGTGAGAAATCACCATGAGTGACGACTGAATCCGGTGAGAATGGCAAAAGCTTATGCAT
TTCTTTCCAGACTTGTTCAACAGGCCAGCCATTACGCTCGTCATCAAAATCACTCGCATCAACCAAACCG
TTATTCATTCGTGATTGCGCCTGAGCGAGACGAAATACGCGATCGCTGTTAAAAGGACAATTACAAACAG
GAATCGAATGCAACCGGCGCAGGAACACTGCCAGCGCATCAACAATATTTTCACCTGAATCAGGATATTC
TTCTAATACCTGGAATGCTGTTTTCCCGGGGATCGCAGTGGTGAGTAACCATGCATCATCAGGAGTACGG
ATAAAATGCTTGATGGTCGGAAGAGGCATAAATTCCGTCAGCCAGTTTAGTCTGACCATCTCATCTGTAA
CATCATTGGCAACGCTACCTTTGCCATGTTTCAGAAACAACTCTGGCGCATCGGGCTTCCCATACAATCG
ATAGATTGTCGCACCTGATTGCCCGACATTATCGCGAGCCCATTTATACCCATATAAATCAGCATCCATG
TTGGAATTTAATCGCGGCCTGGAGCAAGACGTTTCCCGTTGAATATGGCTCATAACACCCCTTGTATTAC
TGTTTATGTAAGCAGACAGTTTTATTGTTCATGATGATATATTTTTATCTTGTGCAATGTACATCAGAGA
TTTTGAGACACAAGGTCTCCCGCTCGACGTACGGTGGAAGAATTCGAGTTGTAAAACGACGGCCAGTACT
CCACCGTTGGCTTTTTTCCCTATCAGTGATAGAGATTGACATCCCTATCAGTGATAGAGATAATGAGCAC
TAATTTTGTTTAACTTTAAGAAGGAGATATACATATGGTTGAGTTACCTGCAGCGATTGGAGCTCCAATC
GCTTGGACCAGCTTTCCCTGCAGGTCACACTGGCTCACCTTCGGGTGGGCCTTTCTGCGTTTATATACTA
GAGAGAGAATATAAAAAGCCAGATTATTAATCCGGCTTTTTTATTATTTGTCGACCTCATTCGCTAATCG
CCACGGTACCCACCGCTGAGCAATAACTAGCCCATGGTATATCTCCTTCTTAAAGTTAAACAAAATTAAA
TTGTGAGCGCTCACAATTCCACACATTATACGAGCCGATGATTAATTGTCAACAGCTCGTAAAAGACGCA
GTGACGGCGCGGCCGCAATGGCGGCGCGCCATCGAATGGCGCAAAACCTTTCGCGGTATGGCATGATAGC
GCCCGGAAGAGAGTCAATTCAGGGTGGTGAATATGAAACCAGTAACGTTATACGATGTCGCAGAGTATGC
CGGTGTCTCTTATCAGACCGTTTCCCGCGTGGTGAACCAGGCCAGCCACGTTTCTGCGAAAACGCGGGAA
AAAGTGGAAGCGGCGATGGCGGAGCTGAATTACATTCCCAACCGCGTGGCACAACAACTGGCGGGCAAAC
AGTCGTTGCTGATTGGCGTTGCCACCTCCAGTCTGGCCCTGCACGCGCCGTCGCAAATTGTCGCGGCGAT
TAAATCTCGCGCCGATCAACTGGGTGCCAGCGTGGTGGTGTCGATGGTAGAACGAAGCGGCGTCGAAGCC
TGTAAAGCGGCGGTGCACAATCTTCTCGCGCAACGCGTCAGTGGGCTGATCATTAACTATCCGCTGGATG
ACCAGGATGCCATTGCTGTGGAAGCTGCCTGCACTAATGTTCCGGCGTTATTTCTTGATGTCTCTGACCA
GACACCCATCAACAGTATTATTTTCTCCCATGAGGACGGTACGCGACTGGGCGTGGAGCATCTGGTCGCA
TTGGGTCACCAGCAAATCGCGCTGTTAGCGGGCCCATTAAGTTCTGTCTCGGCGCGTCTGCGTCTGGCTG
GCTGGCATAAATATCTCACTCGCAATCAAATTCAGCCGATAGCGGAACGGGAAGGCGACTGGAGTGCCAT
GTCCGGTTTTCAACAAACCATGCAAATGCTGAATGAGGGCATCGTTCCCACTGCGATGCTGGTTGCCAAC
GATCAGATGGCGCTGGGCGCAATGCGCGCCATTACCGAGTCCGGGCTGCGCGTTGGTGCGGATATCTCGG
TAGTGGGATACGACGATACCGAAGATAGCTCATGTTATATCCCGCCGTTAACCACCATCAAACAGGATTT
TCGCCTGCTGGGGCAAACCAGCGTGGACCGCTTGCTGCAACTCTCTCAGGGCCAGGCGGTGAAGGGCAAT
CAGCTGTTGCCAGTCTCACTGGTGAAAAGAAAAACCACCCTGGCGCCCAATACGCAAACCGCCTCTCCCC
GCGCGTTGGCCGATTCATTAATGCAGCTGGCACGACAGGTTTCCCGACTGGAAAGCGGGCAGTGATAAGA
TCCTATTCCAGCGGGTCACACAGGAAAGGCCTCGATGAAAAACATAAATGCCGACGACACATACAGAATA
ATTAATAAAATTAAAGCTTGTAGAAGCAATAATGATATTAATCAATGCTTATCTGATATGACTAAAATGG
TACATTGTGAATATTATTTACTCGCGATCATTTATCCTCATTCTATGGTTAAATCTGATATTTCAATCCT
AGATAATTACCCTAAAAAATGGAGGCAATATTATGATGACGCTAATTTAATAAAATATGATCCTATAGTA
GATTATTCTAACTCCAATCATTCACCAATTAATTGGAATATATTTGAAAACAATGCTGTAAATAAAAAAT
CTCCAAATGTAATTAAAGAAGCGAAAACATCAGGTCTTATCACTGGGTTTAGTTTCCCTATTCATACGGC
TAACAATGGCTTCGGAATGCTTAGTTTTGCACATTCAGAAAAAGACAACTATATAGATAGTTTATTTTTA
CATGCGTGTATGAACATACCATTAATTGTTCCTTCTCTAGTTGATAATTATCGAAAAATAAATATAGCAA
ATAATAAATCAAACAACGATTTAACCAAAAGAGAAAAAGAATGTTTAGCGTGGGCATGCGAAGGAAAAAG
CTCTTGGGATATTTCAAAAATATTAGGTTGCAGTGAGCGTACTGTCACTTTCCATTTAACCAATGCGCAA
ATGAAACTCAATACAACAAACCGCTGCCAAAGTATTTCTAAAGCAATTTTAACAGGAGCAATTGATTGCC
CATACTTTAAAAATTAAGGATCCAGGAGGAAAAAAATGTCCAGATTAGATAAAAGTAAAGTGATTAACAG
CGCATTAGAGCTGCTTAATGAGGTCGGAATCGAAGGTTTAACAACCCGTAAACTCGCCCAGAAGCTAGGT
GTAGAGCAGCCTACATTGTATTGGCATGTAAAAAATAAGCGGGCTTTGCTCGACGCCTTAGCCATTGAGA
TGTTAGATAGGCACCATACTCACTTTTGCCCTTTAGAAGGGGAAAGCTGGCAAGATTTTTTACGTAATAA
CGCTAAAAGTTTTAGATGTGCTTTACTAAGTCATCGCGATGGAGCAAAAGTACATTTAGGTACACGGCCT
ACAGAAAAACAGTATGAAACTCTCGAAAATCAATTAGCCTTTTTATGCCAACAAGGTTTTTCACTAGAGA
ATGCATTATATGCACTCAGCGCTGTGGGGCATTTTACTTTAGGTTGCGTATTGGAAGATCAAGAGCATCA
AGTCGCTAAAGAAGAAAGGGAAACACCTACTACTGATAGTATGCCGCCATTATTACGACAAGCTATCGAA
TTATTTGATCACCAAGGTGCAGAGCCAGCCTTCTTATTCGGCCTTGAATTGATTATATGCGGATTAGAAA
AACAACTTAAATGTGAAAGTGGGTCCTAATAATTGGTAACGAATCAGACAATTGACGGCTCGAGGGAGTA
GCATAGGGTTTGCAGAATCCCTGCTTCGTCCATTTGACAGGCACATTATGCATCGATGATAAGCTGTCAA
ACATGAGCAGATCCTCTACGCCGGACGCATCGTGGCCGGCATCACCGGCGCCACAGGTGCGGTTGCTGGC
GCCTATATCGCCGACATCACCGATGGGGAAGATCGGGCTCGCCACTTCGGGCTCATGAGCAAATATTTTA
TCTGAGGTAGAGACCGCTTCCTCGCTCACTGACTCGCTG
